Addgene plasmid #193464: pAF0035 Ef1a-Nm60-2a-EGFP
Purpose: Expression of Recombinase
Depositing lab: Patrick Hsu. Depositing organization: University of California, Berkeley. Publication: Systematic discovery of recombinases for efficient integration of large DNA sequences into the human genome. Durrant MG, Fanton A, Tycko J, Hinks M, Chandrasekaran SS, Perry NT, Schaepe J, Du PP, Lotfy P, Bassik MC, Bintu L, Bhatt AS, Hsu PD. Nat Biotechnol. 2022 Oct 10. pii: 10.1038/s41587-022-01494-w. doi: 10.1038/s41587-022-01494-w. PubMed 36217031.
Backbone
  Vector backbone: pCB212
  Vector type: Mammalian Expression
Growth in bacteria
  Bacterial resistance: Ampicillin, 100 μg/mL
  Growth temperature: 37°C
  Growth strain: NEB Stable
  Copy number: High Copy
Gene/Insert
  Gene/Insert name: Nm60
  Species: sourced from various phage and bacterial genomes, human codon-optomized
  Promoter: Ef1a
  Cloning method: Gibson Cloning
Terms and licenses: Academic/Nonprofit Terms; Industry Terms: Not Available to Industry
How to cite: pAF0035 Ef1a-Nm60-2a-EGFP was a gift from Patrick Hsu (Addgene plasmid # 193464 ; http://n2t.net/addgene:193464 ; RRID:Addgene_193464)
