[The description below was written by a language model from this plasmid's Addgene catalogue record and pLannotate feature annotations shown in this document.]
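Description:
pAF0035 Ef1a-Nm60-2a-EGFP is a 5.6 kb mammalian expression plasmid built on the pCB212 backbone for constitutive expression of the recombinase Nm60. It is propagated in E. coli through a high-copy ColE1/pUC-type origin of replication and selected with ampicillin via a β-lactamase gene driven by its own bla promoter. The annotated features include no mammalian selection marker or viral packaging elements, which is consistent with delivery by transient transfection, although the record does not state this.

The expression cassette begins with the strong, constitutive human EF-1α promoter. Downstream lies a stretch of roughly 1.6 kb that the automated feature table leaves unannotated; by position and by the construct name, this corresponds to the Nm60 coding sequence and the 2A peptide element. The catalogue entry describes the insert as human codon-optimized and as part of a set sourced from various phage and bacterial genomes, without naming the specific organism for Nm60. EGFP follows directly, and the transcript is terminated by an SV40 polyadenylation signal. The 2A sequence causes ribosomal skipping during translation, so the recombinase and EGFP are produced as separate proteins from a single mRNA, and green fluorescence serves as a proxy for identifying or sorting cells that express the recombinase. Short fragments annotated as SV40 small t antigen and a pBluescript multiple cloning site are probably cloning remnants or chance matches rather than functional parts.

The stated purpose is recombinase expression. The associated study concerns the systematic discovery of recombinases for integrating large DNA sequences into the human genome, so the plasmid would typically supply Nm60 in human cells, presumably alongside a separate DNA carrying its recognition site.
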