Features (pLannotate 1.2.2; 8 found; start..end, strand, type, name):
    100..960     +  CDS            AmpR: β-lactamase; bla; confers resistance to ampicillin, carbenicillin, and related antibiotics
   1131..1719    +  rep_origin     ori: high-copy-number ColE1/pMB1/pBR322/pUC origin of replication
   1903..1928    +  CDS            small t antigen (fragment): SV40 (simian virus 40) small t antigen
   1935..3113    +  promoter       EF-1α promoter: strong constitutive promoter for human elongation factor EF-1α
   4740..5456    +  CDS            EGFP: the original enhanced GFP (Yang et al., 1996) mammalian codon-optimized
   5457..5481    +  misc_feature   MCS (fragment): pBluescript multiple cloning site
   5488..5609    +  polyA_signal   SV40 poly(A) signal: SV40 polyadenylation signal
   5641..99      +  promoter       AmpR promoter (across the origin): bla
>Addgene plasmid #193464 | pAF0035 Ef1a-Nm60-2a-EGFP | addgene full sequence | sequence record 378312 | Addgene NGS Result
ACCCCTATTTGTTTATTTTTCTAAATACATTCAAATATGTATCCGCTCATGAGACAATAACCCTGATAAA
TGCTTCAATAATATTGAAAAAGGAAGAGTATGAGTATTCAACATTTCCGTGTCGCCCTTATTCCCTTTTT
TGCGGCATTTTGCCTTCCTGTTTTTGCTCACCCAGAAACGCTGGTGAAAGTAAAAGATGCTGAAGATCAG
TTGGGTGCACGAGTGGGTTACATCGAACTGGATCTCAACAGCGGTAAGATCCTTGAGAGTTTTCGCCCCG
AAGAACGTTTTCCAATGATGAGCACTTTTAAAGTTCTGCTATGTGGCGCGGTATTATCCCGTATTGACGC
CGGGCAAGAGCAACTCGGTCGCCGCATACACTATTCTCAGAATGACTTGGTTGAGTACTCACCAGTCACA
GAAAAGCATCTTACGGATGGCATGACAGTAAGAGAATTATGCAGTGCTGCCATAACCATGAGTGATAACA
CTGCGGCCAACTTACTTCTGACAACGATCGGAGGACCGAAGGAGCTAACCGCTTTTTTGCACAACATGGG
GGATCATGTAACTCGCCTTGATCGTTGGGAACCGGAGCTGAATGAAGCCATACCAAACGACGAGCGTGAC
ACCACGATGCCTGTAGCAATGGCAACAACGTTGCGCAAACTATTAACTGGCGAACTACTTACTCTAGCTT
CCCGGCAACAATTAATAGACTGGATGGAGGCGGATAAAGTTGCAGGACCACTTCTGCGCTCGGCCCTTCC
GGCTGGCTGGTTTATTGCTGATAAATCTGGAGCCGGTGAGCGTGGGTCTCGCGGTATCATTGCAGCACTG
GGGCCAGATGGTAAGCCCTCCCGTATCGTAGTTATCTACACGACGGGGAGTCAGGCAACTATGGATGAAC
GAAATAGACAGATCGCTGAGATAGGTGCCTCACTGATTAAGCATTGGTAACTGTCAGACCAAGTTTACTC
ATATATACTTTAGATTGATTTAAAACTTCATTTTTAATTTAAAAGGATCTAGGTGAAGATCCTTTTTGAT
AATCTCATGACCAAAATCCCTTAACGTGAGTTTTCGTTCCACTGAGCGTCAGACCCCGTAGAAAAGATCA
AAGGATCTTCTTGAGATCCTTTTTTTCTGCGCGTAATCTGCTGCTTGCAAACAAAAAAACCACCGCTACC
AGCGGTGGTTTGTTTGCCGGATCAAGAGCTACCAACTCTTTTTCCGAAGGTAACTGGCTTCAGCAGAGCG
CAGATACCAAATACTGTTCTTCTAGTGTAGCCGTAGTTAGGCCACCACTTCAAGAACTCTGTAGCACCGC
CTACATACCTCGCTCTGCTAATCCTGTTACCAGTGGCTGCTGCCAGTGGCGATAAGTCGTGTCTTACCGG
GTTGGACTCAAGACGATAGTTACCGGATAAGGCGCAGCGGTCGGGCTGAACGGGGGGTTCGTGCACACAG
CCCAGCTTGGAGCGAACGACCTACACCGAACTGAGATACCTACAGCGTGAGCTATGAGAAAGCGCCACGC
TTCCCGAAGGGAGAAAGGCGGACAGGTATCCGGTAAGCGGCAGGGTCGGAACAGGAGAGCGCACGAGGGA
GCTTCCAGGGGGAAACGCCTGGTATCTTTATAGTCCTGTCGGGTTTCGCCACCTCTGACTTGAGCGTCGA
TTTTTGTGATGCTCGTCAGGGGGGCGGAGCCTATGGAAAAACGCCAGCAACGCGGCCTTTTTACGGTTCC
TGGCCTTTTGCTGGCCTTTTGCTCACATGTTCTTTCCTGCGTTATCCCCTGATTCTGTGGATAACCGTAT
TACCGCCTTTGAGTGAGCTGATACCGCTCGCCGCAGCCGAACGACCGAGCGCAGCGAGTCAGTGAGCGAG
GAAGGGAAGAGCGGACCTTCTAGGTCTTGAAAGGAGTGGGAATTGGCTCCGGTGCCCGTCAGTGGGCAGA
GCGCACATCGCCCACAGTCCCCGAGAAGTTGGGGGGAGGGGTCGGCAATTGAACCGGTGCCTAGAGAAGG
TGGCGCGGGGTAAACTGGGAAAGTGATGTCGTGTACTGGCTCCGCCTTTTTCCCGAGGGTGGGGGAGAAC
CGTATATAAGTGCAGTAGTCGCCGTGAACGTTCTTTTTCGCAACGGGTTTGCCGCCAGAACACAGGTAAG
TGCCGTGTGTGGTTCCCGCGGGCCTGGCCTCTTTACGGGTTATGGCCCTTGCGTGCCTTGAATTACTTCC
ACCTGGCTGCAGTACGTGATTCTTGATCCCGAGCTTCGGGTTGGAAGTGGGTGGGAGAGTTCGAGGCCTT
GCGCTTAAGGAGCCCCTTCGCCTCGTGCTTGAGTTGAGGCCTGGCCTGGGCGCTGGGGCCGCCGCGTGCG
AATCTGGTGGCACCTTCGCGCCTGTCTCGCTGCTTTCGATAAGTCTCTAGCCATTTAAAATTTTTGATGA
CCTGCTGCGACGCTTTTTTTCTGGCAAGATAGTCTTGTAAATGCGGGCCAAGATCTGCACACTGGTATTT
CGGTTTTTGGGGCCGCGGGCGGCGACGGGGCCCGTGCGTCCCAGCGCACATGTTCGGCGAGGCGGGGCCT
GCGAGCGCGGCCACCGAGAATCGGACGGGGGTAGTCTCAAGCTGGCCGGCCTGCTCTGGTGCCTGGCCTC
GCGCCGCCGTGTATCGCCCCGCCCTGGGCGGCAAGGCTGGCCCGGTCGGCACCAGTTGCGTGAGCGGAAA
GATGGCCGCTTCCCGGCCCTGCTGCAGGGAGCTCAAAATGGAGGACGCGGCGCTCGGGAGAGCGGGCGGG
TGAGTCACCCACACAAAGGAAAAGGGCCTTTCCGTCCTCAGCCGTCGCTTCATGTGACTCCACGGAGTAC
CGGGCGCCGTCCAGGCACCTCGATTAGTTCTCGAGCTTTTGGAGTACGTCGTCTTTAGGTTGGGGGGAGG
GGTTTTATGCGATGGAGTTTCCCCACACTGAGTGGGTGGAGACTGAAGTTAGGCCAGCTTGGCACTTGAT
GTAATTCTCCTTGGAATTTGCCCTTTTTGAGTTTGGATCTTGGTTCATTCTCAAGCCTCAGACAGTGGTT
CAAAGTTTTTTTCTTCCATTTCAGGTGTCGTGACGTACGGCCACCATGAGCAGACCTACAGGCCTGACCA
TTGACATCTACCTGCGGAAATCTAGAAAGGATCTGGAAGAAGAGAAGAAAGCCAGCGAGAGCGGCGAAAC
CTACGATACACTGGAAAGACACAGACGGACCCTCTTCGCCGTGGCTAAGAAAGAGCGGCACAACATCGCT
AACATCTATGAGGAAGTCGTGTCCGGCGAGTCCGTGTCTGAGCGACCACAGATCCAAGCTATGCTGAGAA
ACCTGGAAACCAGCCACATCGAGGGCGTGCTGGTTATGGACCTGGATAGACTGGGCAGAGGCGACATGCT
GGACCAGGGACTGCTGGACAGAGCCTTCAGATACAGCGGAGCCAAGATCCTGACCCCTACCGAGGTGTAC
GACCCCGAGAGCGAGACATGGGAGCTGGTGTTCGGCATCAAGTCTCTGGTGGCCAGAGAGGAACTGAAAG
CCATCACAAGAAGGATGCAGAGAGGAAGAGTGGCCTCTGCCGGCGAGGGAAAGTCCATCAGCAAGGTGCC
ACCTTACGGCTATCTGCGCGATGAGAACCTGAGACTGTACCCTGATCCTGAAACCGCCTGGGTGGTGAAG
AAAATGTTCGAGATGATGAGAGATGGCCACGGCAGGATCGCCGTGGCCCAGGAGCTGGACAAGCTGGGAA
TCAAACCTCCTAATGATAAGCGGCGGAGCTGGGCCCCTAGCAGCATCACCGCCATCATCAAGAACGAGGT
CTACCTGGGCACCATCATTTGGGGCCAGGTGAAGTACAGCAAGCGGAACGGCAAGTACAAGAAGACCAAG
CTGCCTAGATCTAAGTGGACCATCAAGGAAAACGCTCATGAGCCTATCGTGTCCAGAGAACTCTTCGAGG
CCGCTAATCGGGCCCACACAGGCAGATGGCGGCCTTCAACAAACGCCACAAAGACCCTGAGCAACCCCCT
GGCTGGCGTTCTGAAGTGCGACGTGTGCGGCTTCACCATGCTGTACCAGCCCAGACCTAACCGGCCCAAT
GACTTCATCCGGTGCACCCAGCCTACCTGTCAGGCCGTGCAGAAGGGCGCCACCCTGGCCCTGGTGGAAC
AGCACATCCTGGACGGCCTGAAGCAATTTGCCCAGGAGCTGGAACTGCAAACAGAAGTGCCCGAGCTGGA
CAACGACAAGGACATCGCAGTGAAAAAGAGCCTGGTGGGGAACAAGCAGGAGGAAATCGCCCAGCTGGAA
ACACAGAAAAGCAAGCTGCACGACCTGCTTGAACGCGGCATCTACGACGTGGACACCTTCCTGGAAAGAC
AGCAGAACCTGAATAACCGGATCAACGGCCTGCAGGACGACATCAGAAACATCGAGTCTGAGATCAAGAA
AGAAGAGGTGCGGAACAGCAGCGTGCTGAATCTGCTGCCGCAACTTCAGACCGTGATCAGCGAGTACGAG
AACGCCGATACCGAAAGCAAGAACAGACTGCTGAAGAGCGTGCTGGAAAAGGCCACATACCTGAGAAAGA
AAGAGTGGACAAAGAGAGATCAGTTTATCATTCAGCTGTACCCCAAGATCGCTAGCGGCAGTGGAGAGGG
CAGAGGAAGTCTGCTAACATGCGGTGACGTCGAGGAGAATCCTGGCCCAGTGAGCAAGGGCGAGGAGCTG
TTCACCGGGGTGGTGCCCATCCTGGTCGAGCTGGACGGCGACGTAAACGGCCACAAGTTCAGCGTGTCCG
GCGAGGGCGAGGGCGATGCCACCTACGGCAAGCTGACCCTGAAGTTCATCTGCACCACCGGCAAGCTGCC
CGTGCCCTGGCCCACCCTCGTGACCACCCTGACCTACGGCGTGCAGTGCTTCAGCCGCTACCCCGACCAC
ATGAAGCAGCACGACTTCTTCAAGTCCGCCATGCCCGAAGGCTACGTCCAGGAGCGCACCATCTTCTTCA
AGGACGACGGCAACTACAAGACCCGCGCCGAGGTGAAGTTCGAGGGCGACACCCTGGTGAACCGCATCGA
GCTGAAGGGCATCGACTTCAAGGAGGACGGCAACATCCTGGGGCACAAGCTGGAGTACAACTACAACAGC
CACAACGTCTATATCATGGCCGACAAGCAGAAGAACGGCATCAAGGTGAACTTCAAGATCCGCCACAACA
TCGAGGACGGCAGCGTGCAGCTCGCCGACCACTACCAGCAGAACACCCCCATCGGCGACGGCCCCGTGCT
GCTGCCCGACAACCACTACCTGAGCACCCAGTCCGCCCTGAGCAAAGACCCCAACGAGAAGCGCGATCAC
ATGGTCCTGCTGGAGTTCGTGACCGCCGCCGGGATCACTCTCGGCATGGACGAGCTGTACAAGTAAGAAT
TCGATATCAAGCTTATCGATAATCAACAACTTGTTTATTGCAGCTTATAATGGTTACAAATAAAGCAATA
GCATCACAAATTTCACAAATAAAGCATTTTTTTCACTGCATTCTAGTTGTGGTTTGTCCAAACTCATCAA
TGTATCTTAGACGTCAGGTGGCACTTTTCGGGGAAATGTGCGCGGA
